>Addgene plasmid #62237 | CyTERM-mGFP | addgene full sequence | sequence record 320621 | Addgene NGS Result
GCGTTACATAACTTACGGTAAATGGCCCGCCTGGCTGACCGCCCAACGACCCCCGCCCATTGACGTCAAT
AATGACGTATGTTCCCATAGTAACGCCAATAGGGACTTTCCATTGACGTCAATGGGTGGAGTATTTACGG
TAAACTGCCCACTTGGCAGTACATCAAGTGTATCATATGCCAAGTACGCCCCCTATTGACGTCAATGACG
GTAAATGGCCCGCCTGGCATTATGCCCAGTACATGACCTTATGGGACTTTCCTACTTGGCAGTACATCTA
CGTATTAGTCATCGCTATTACCATGGTGATGCGGTTTTGGCAGTACATCAATGGGCGTGGATAGCGGTTT
GACTCACGGGGATTTCCAAGTCTCCACCCCATTGACGTCAATGGGAGTTTGTTTTGGCACCAAAATCAAC
GGGACTTTCCAAAATGTCGTAACAACTCCGCCCCATTGACGCAAATGGGCGGTAGGCGTGTACGGTGGGA
GGTCTATATAAGCAGAGCTGGTTTAGTGAACCGTCAGATCCGCTAGCGCTACCGGACTCAGATCTGGTAC
CCCTTGCAGCTTCCAGTTGTCAGGAAGAGAAGGCTCCCATGGATCCTGTGGTGGTGCTGGGGCTCTGTCT
CTCCTGTTTGCTTCTCCTTTCACTCTGGAAACAGAGCTATGGGGGAGGGAAGCTTCGAATTCTGCAGTCG
ACGGTACCGCGGGCCCGGGATCCACCGGTCGCCACCATGGTGAGCAAGGGCGAGGAGCTGTTCACCGGGG
TGGTGCCCATCCTGGTCGAGCTGGACGGCGACGTAAACGGCCACAAGTTCAGCGTGTCCGGCGAGGGCGA
GGGCGATGCCACCTACGGCAAGCTGACCCTGAAGTTCATCTGCACCACCGGCAAGCTGCCCGTGCCCTGG
CCCACCCTCGTGACCACCCTGACCTACGGCGTGCAGTGCTTCAGCCGCTACCCCGACCACATGAAGCAGC
ACGACTTCTTCAAGTCCGCCATGCCCGAAGGCTACGTCCAGGAGCGCACCATCTTCTTCAAGGACGACGG
CAACTACAAGACCCGCGCCGAGGTGAAGTTCGAGGGCGACACCCTGGTGAACCGCATCGAGCTGAAGGGC
ATCGACTTCAAGGAGGACGGCAACATCCTGGGGCACAAGCTGGAGTACAACTACAACAGCCACAACGTCT
ATATCATGGCCGACAAGCAGAAGAACGGCATCAAGGTGAACTTCAAGATCCGCCACAACATCGAGGACGG
CAGCGTGCAGCTCGCCGACCACTACCAGCAGAACACCCCCATCGGCGACGGCCCCGTGCTGCTGCCCGAC
AACCACTACCTGAGCACCCAGTCCGCCCTGAGCAAAGACCCCAACGAGAAGCGCGATCACATGGTCCTTA
AGGAGTTCGTGACCGCCGCCGGGATCACTCTCGGCATGGACGAGCTGTACAAGTAAAGCGGCCGCGACTC
TAGATCATAATCAGCCATACCACATTTGTAGAGGTTTTACTTGCTTTAAAAAACCTCCCACACCTCCCCC
TGAACCTGAAACATAAAATGAATGCAATTGTTGTTGTTAACTTGTTTATTGCAGCTTATAATGGTTACAA
ATAAAGCAATAGCATCACAAATTTCACAAATAAAGCATTTTTTTCACTGCATTCTAGTTGTGGTTTGTCC
AAACTCATCAATGTATCTTAAGGCGTAAATTGTAAGCGTTAATATTTTGTTAAAATTCGCGTTAAATTTT
TGTTAAATCAGCTCATTTTTTAACCAATAGGCCGAAATCGGCAAAATCCCTTATAAATCAAAAGAATAGA
CCGAGATAGGGT
[37 nt withheld, positions 1833-1869]
AAAGAACGTGGACTCCAACGTCAAAGG
[49 nt withheld, positions 1897-1945]
T
[91 nt withheld, positions 1947-2037]
G
[124 nt withheld, positions 2039-2162]
CAGGTGGCACTTTTCGGGGAAATGTGCGCGGAACCCCTATTTGTTTATTTTTCTAAATACATTCAAATAT
GTATCCGCTCATGAGACAATAACCCTGATAAATGCTTCAATAATATTGAAAAAGGAAGAGTCCTGAGGCG
GAAAGAACCAGCTGTGGAATGTGTGTCAGTTAGGGTGTGGAAAGTCCCCAGGCTCCCCAGCAGGCAGAAG
TATGCAAAGCATGCATCTCAATTAGTCAGCAACCAGGTGTGGAAAGTCCCCAGGCTCCCCAGCAGGCAGA
AGTATGCAAAGCATGCATCTCAATTAGTCAGCAACCATAGTCCCGCCCCTAACTCCGCCCATCCCGCCCC
TAACTCCGCCCAGTTCCGCCCATTCTCCGCCCCATGGCTGACTAATTTTTTTTATTTATGCAGAGGCCGA
GGCCGCCTCGGCCTCTGAGCTATTCCAGAAGTAGTGAGGAGGCTTTTTTGGAGGCCTAGGCTTTTGCAAA
GATCGATCAAGAGACAGGATGAGGATCGTTTCGCATGATTGAACAAGATGGATTGCACGCAGGTTCTCCG
GCCGCTTGGGTGGAGAGGCTATTCGGCTATGACTGGGCACAACAGACAATCGGCTGCTCTGATGCCGCCG
TGTTCCGGCTGTCAGCGCAGGGGCGCCCGGTTCTTTTTGTCAAGACCGACCTGTCCGGTGCCCTGAATGA
ACTGCAAGACGAGGCAGCGCGGCTATCGTGGCTGGCCACGACGGGCGTTCCTTGCGCAGCTGTGCTCGAC
GTTGTCACTGAAGCGGGAAGGGACTGGCTGCTATTGGGCGAAGTGCCGGGGCAGGATCTCCTGTCATCTC
ACCTTGCTCCTGCCGAGAAAGTATCCATCATGGCTGATGCAATGCGGCGGCTGCATACGCTTGATCCGGC
TACCTGCCCATTCGACCACCAAGCGAAACATCGCATCGAGCGAGCACGTACTCGGATGGAAGCCGGTCTT
GTCGATCAGGATGATCTGGACGAAGAGCATCAGGGGCTCGCGCCAGCCGAACTGTTCGCCAGGCTCAAGG
CGAGCATGCCCGACGGCGAGGATCTCGTCGTGACCCATGGCGATGCCTGCTTGCCGAATATCATGGTGGA
AAATGGCCGCTTTTCTGGATTCATCGACTGTGGCCGGCTGGGTGTGGCGGACCGCTATCAGGACATAGCG
TTGGCTACCCGTGATATTGCTGAAGAGCTTGGCGGCGAATGGGCTGACCGCTTCCTCGTGCTTTACGGTA
TCGCCGCTCCCGATTCGCAGCGCATCGCCTTCTATCGCCTTCTTGACGAGTTCTTCTGAGCGGGACTCTG
GGGTTCGAAATGACCGACCAAGCGACGCCCAACCTGCCATCACGAGATTTCGATTCCACCGCCGCCTTCT
ATGAAAGGTTGGGCTTCGGAATCGTTTTCCGGGACGCCGGCTGGATGATCCTCCAGCGCGGGGATCTCAT
GCTGGAGTTCTTCGCCCACCCTAGGGGGAGGCTAACTGAAACACGGAAGGAGACAATACCGGAAGGAACC
CGCGCTATGACGGCAATAAAAAGACAGAATAAAACGCACGGTGTTGGGTCGTTTGTTCATAAACGCGGGG
TTCGGTCCCAGGGCTGGCACTCTGTCGATACCCCACCGAGACCCCATTGGGGCCAATACGCCCGCGTTTC
TTCCTTTTCCCCACCCCACCCCCCAAGTTCGGGTGAAGGCCCAGGGCTCGCAGCCAACGTCGGGGCGGCA
GGCCCTGCCATAGCCTCAGGTTACTCATATATACTTTAGATTGATTTAAAACTTCATTTTTAATTTAAAA
GGATCTAGGTGAAGATCCTTTTTGATAATCTCATGACCAAAATCCCTTAACGTGAGTTTTCGTTCCACTG
AGCGTCAGACCCCGTAGAAAAGATCAAAGGATCTTCTTGAGATCCTTTTTTTCTGCGCGTAATCTGCTGC
TTGCAAACAAAAAAACCACCGCTACCAGCGGTGGTTTGTTTGCCGGATCAAGAGCTACCAACTCTTTTTC
CGAAGGTAACTGGCTTCAGCAGAGCGCAGATACCAAATACTGTTCTTCTAGTGTAGCCGTAGTTAGGCCA
CCACTTCAAGAACTCTGTAGCACCGCCTACATACCTCGCTCTGCTAATCCTGTTACCAGTGGCTGCTGCC
AGTGGCGATAAGTCGTGTCTTACCGGGTTGGACTCAAGACGATAGTTACCGGATAAGGCGCAGCGGTCGG
GCTGAACGGGGGGTTCGTGCACACAGCCCAGCTTGGAGCGAACGACCTACACCGAACTGAGATACCTACA
GCGTGAGCTATGAGAAAGCGCCACGCTTCCCGAAGGGAGAAAGGCGGACAGGTATCCGGTAAGCGGCAGG
GTCGGAACAGGAGAGCGCACGAGGGAGCTTCCAGGGGGAAACGCCTGGTATCTTTATAGTCCTGTCGGGT
TTCGCCACCTCTGACTTGAGCGTCGATTTTTGTGATGCTCGTCAGGGGGGCGGAGCCTATGGAAAAACGC
CAGCAACGCGGCCTTTTTACGGTTCCTGGCCTTTTGCTGGCCTTTTGCTCACATGTTCTTTCCTGCGTTA
TCCCCTGATTCTGTGGATAACCGTATTACCGCCATGCATTAGTTATTAATAGTAATCAATTACGGGGTCA
TTAGTTCATAGCCCATATATGGAGTTCC
Features (pLannotate 1.2.2; 17 found; start..end, strand, type, name):
      2..305     +  enhancer       CMV enhancer: human cytomegalovirus immediate early enhancer
    306..509     +  promoter       CMV promoter: human cytomegalovirus (CMV) immediate early promoter
    532..555     +  misc_feature   MCS (fragment): multiple cloning site
    599..685     +  CDS            CYP2C1 (fragment): CP2C1_RABIT - Experimental evidence at protein level: Swiss-Prot protein existence level 1. Cytochromes P450 are a group of heme-thiolate monooxygenases. In liver microsomes, this enzyme is involved in an NADPH-dependent electron transport pathway. It oxidizes a variety of structurally unrelated compounds, including steroids, fatty acids, and xenobiotics. From Oryctolagus cuniculus (Rabbit).
    680..723     +  misc_feature   MCS (fragment): multiple cloning site
    737..1456    +  CDS            EGFP: the original enhanced GFP (Yang et al., 1996) mammalian codon-optimized
   1473..1556    +  CDS            large T antigen (fragment): large T antigen from SV40 (simian virus 40)
   1579..1700    +  polyA_signal   SV40 poly(A) signal: SV40 polyadenylation signal
   1734..2162    -  rep_origin     f1 ori (sequence partly withheld): f1 bacteriophage origin of replication; arrow indicates direction of (+) strand synthesis
   2189..2293    +  promoter       AmpR promoter: bla
   2295..2652    +  promoter       SV40 promoter: SV40 enhancer and early promoter
   2687..3481    +  CDS            NeoR/KanR: aminoglycoside phosphotransferase from Tn5; aph(3')-II (or nptII); confers resistance to neomycin, kanamycin, and G418 (Geneticin®)
   3502..3654    +  CDS            ble (fragment): BLE_KLEPN - Experimental evidence at protein level: Swiss-Prot protein existence level 1. Binding protein with a strong affinity to the bleomycin family of antibiotics. Binds to CL990; an antimitotic-antibiotic compound. From Klebsiella pneumoniae.
   3713..3760    +  polyA_signal   HSV TK poly(A) signal: herpes simplex virus thymidine kinase polyadenylation signal (Cole and Stacy, 1985)
   3851..3867    -  polyA_signal   bGH poly(A) signal (fragment): bovine growth hormone polyadenylation signal
   4089..4677    +  rep_origin     ori: high-copy-number ColE1/pMB1/pBR322/pUC origin of replication
   4792..4850    +  enhancer       CMV enhancer (fragment): human cytomegalovirus immediate early enhancer
