[The description below was written by a language model from this plasmid's Addgene catalogue record and pLannotate feature annotations shown in this document.]
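Description:
CyTERM-mGFP is a mammalian expression plasmid built on a Clontech N1-type backbone, about 4.85 to 4.9 kb in total. It is propagated in E. coli from a high-copy ColE1/pUC origin under kanamycin selection and also carries an f1 origin. A single NeoR/KanR (Tn5 aminoglycoside phosphotransferase) gene sits behind tandem bacterial (bla) and SV40 early promoters and is followed by an HSV TK polyadenylation signal. It therefore gives kanamycin resistance in bacteria and would be expected to give G418/neomycin resistance in mammalian cells. The catalogue lists the mammalian selectable marker as gentamicin, which probably refers to Geneticin (G418), given this cassette.

The payload is a fusion open reading frame driven by the CMV immediate-early enhancer and promoter and terminated by an SV40 poly(A) signal, cloned between NheI and NotI. A short N-terminal fragment of rabbit cytochrome P450 (annotated as CYP2C1) provides a signal-anchor transmembrane segment that inserts into the endoplasmic reticulum membrane. It is joined through residual polylinker sequence to a monomerized EGFP, which faces the cytoplasm. The feature table labels the fluorescent protein simply as EGFP, and the specific monomerizing mutation is not stated in the record.

The construct is used in the OSER assay, which tests whether fluorescent proteins oligomerize under physiological conditions. Oligomerizing proteins tethered to the cytoplasmic face of the ER can reorganize the membranes into stacked organized smooth ER (OSER) structures. CyTERM-mGFP is the monomeric control that does not form these structures, giving a baseline for comparing other fluorescent proteins placed in the same CyTERM context.
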