Addgene plasmid #62237: CyTERM-mGFP
Purpose: ER targeted transmembrane domain with monomeric EGFP oriented towards the cytoplasm. Used for assessing fluorescent protein oligomerization.
Depositing lab: Erik Snapp. Publication: Assessing the tendency of fluorescent proteins to oligomerize under physiologic conditions. Costantini LM, Fossati M, Francolini M, Snapp EL. Traffic. 2012 May;13(5):643-9. doi: 10.1111/j.1600-0854.2012.01336.x. Epub 2012 Feb 20. PubMed 22289035.
Backbone
  Vector backbone: clontech N1
  Backbone manufacturer: clontech
  Backbone size w/o insert (bp): 4000
  Total vector size (bp): 4900
  Vector type: Mammalian Expression
  Selectable markers: Gentamicin
Growth in bacteria
  Bacterial resistance: Kanamycin, 50 μg/mL
  Growth temperature: 37°C
  Growth strain: DH5alpha
  Copy number: High Copy
Gene/Insert
  Gene/Insert name: CyTERM-mGFP
  Species: Synthetic; rabbit
  Insert size (bp): 936
  Mutation: signal anchor of rabbit cytochrome p450 and monomerized EGFP
  Promoter: CMV
  Tag / fusion protein: mGFP
  Cloning method: Restriction Enzyme; 5′ cloning site NheI (not destroyed); 3′ cloning site NotI (not destroyed)
  Sequencing primers: 5′ tggtttagtgaaccgt; 3′ GTTCAGGGGGAGGTGTG
Terms and licenses: Academic/Nonprofit Terms; Industry Terms: Not Available to Industry
Depositor comments: Used for assessing the likelihood of a fluorescent protein to oligomerize in cells. This is the monomeric control protein that does NOT form Organized Smooth Endoplasmic Reticulum (OSER) structures.
How to cite: CyTERM-mGFP was a gift from Erik Snapp (Addgene plasmid # 62237 ; http://n2t.net/addgene:62237 ; RRID:Addgene_62237)
