>Addgene plasmid #62237 | CyTERM-mGFP | depositor partial sequence | sequence record 102016 | insert
CGCTAGCGCTACCGGACTCAGATCTGGTACCCCTTGCAGCTTCCAGTTGTCAGGAAGAGAAGGCTCCCAT
GGATCCTGTGGTGGTGCTGGGGCTCTGTCTCTCCTGTTTGCTTCTCCTTTCACTCTGGAAACAGAGCTAT
GGGGGAGGGAAGCTTCGAATTCTGCAGTCGACGGTACCGCGGGCCCGGGATCCACCGGTCGCCACCATGG
TGAGCAAGGGCGAGGAGCTGTTCACCGGGGTGGTGCCCATCCTGGTCGAGCTGGACGGCGACGTAAACGG
CCACAAGTTCAGCGTGTCCGGCGAGGGCGAGGGCGATGCCACCTACGGCAAGCTGACCCTGAAGTTCATC
TGCACCACCGGCAAGCTGCCCGTGCCCTGGCCCACCCTCGTGACCACCCTGACCTACGGCGTGCAGTGCT
TCAGCCGCTACCCCGACCACATGAAGCAGCACGACTTCTTCAAGTCCGCCATGCCCGAAGGCTACGTCCA
GGAGCGCACCATCTTCTTCAAGGACGACGGCAACTACAAGACCCGCGCCGAGGTGAAGTTCGAGGGCGAC
ACCCTGGTGAACCGCATCGAGCTGAAGGGCATCGACTTCAAGGAGGACGGCAACATCCTGGGGCACAAGC
TGGAGTACAACTACAACAGCCACAACGTCTATATCATGGCCGACAAGCAGAAGAACGGCATCAAGGTGAA
CTTCAAGATCCGCCACAACATCGAGGACGGCAGCGTGCAGCTCGCCGACCACTACCAGCAGAACACCCCC
ATCGGCGACGGCCCCGTGCTGCTGCCCGACAACCACTACCTGAGCACCCAGTCCGCCCTGAGCAAAGACC
CCAACGAGAAGCGCGATCACATGGTCCTTAAGGAGTTCGTGACCGCCGCCGGGATCACTCTCGGCATGGA
CGAGCTGTACAAGTAAAGCGGCCGC
