>Addgene plasmid #62237 | CyTERM-mGFP | addgene partial sequence | sequence record 104412 | CMV-F 5'-CGCAAATGGGCGGTAGGCGTG-3'
ACCGTCAGATCCGCTAGCGCTACCGGACTCAGATCTGGTACCCCTTGCAGCTTCCAGTTGTCAGGAAGAG
AAGGCTCCCATGGATCCTGTGGTGGTGCTGGGGCTCTGTCTCTCCTGTTTGCTTCTCCTTTCACTCTGGA
AACAGAGCTATGGGGGAGGGAAGCTTCGAATTCTGCAGTCGACGGTACCGCGGGCCCGGGATCCACCGGT
CGCCACCATGGTGAGCAAGGGCGAGGAGCTGTTCACCGGGGTGGTGCCCATCCTGGTCGAGCTGGACGGC
GACGTAAACGGCCACAAGTTCAGCGTGTCCGGCGAGGGCGAGGGCGATGCCACCTACGGCAAGCTGACCC
TGAAGTTCATCTGCACCACCGGCAAGCTGCCCGTGCCCTGGCCCACCCTCGTGACCACCCTGACCTACGG
CGTGCAGTGCTTCAGCCGCTACCCCGACCACATGAAGCAGCACGACTTCTTCAAGTCCGCCATGCCCGAA
GGCTACGTCCAGGAGCGCACCATCTTCTTCAAGGACGACGGCAACTACAAGACCCGCGCCGAGGTGAAGT
TCGAGGGCGACACCCTGGTGAACCGCATCGAGCTGAAGGGCATCGACTTCAAGGAGGACGGCAACATCCT
GGGGCACAAGCTGGAGTACAACTACAACAGCCACAACGTCTATATCATGGCCGACAAGCAGAAGAACGGC
ATCAAGGTGAACTTCAAGATCCGCCACAACATCGAGGACGGCAGCGTGCAGCTCGCCGACCACTACCAGC
AGAACACCCCCATCGGCGACGGCCCCGTGCTGCTGCCCGACAACCACTACCTGAGCACCCAGTCCGCC
