>Addgene plasmid #62237 | CyTERM-mGFP | addgene partial sequence | sequence record 104567 | SV40pA-R 5'-GAAATTTGTGATGCTATTGC-3'
AGTTAACAACAACAATTGCATTCATTTTATGTTTCAGGTTCAGGGGGAGGTGTGGGAGGTTTTTTAAAGC
AAGTAAAACCTCTACAAATGTGGTATGGCTGATTATGATCTAGAGTCGCGGCCGCTTTACTTGTACAGCT
CGTCCATGCCGAGAGTGATCCCGGCGGCGGTCACGAACTCCTTAAGGACCATGTGATCGCGCTTCTCGTT
GGGGTCTTTGCTCAGGGCGGACTGGGTGCTCAGGTAGTGGTTGTCGGGCAGCAGCACGGGGCCGTCGCCG
ATGGGGGTGTTCTGCTGGTAGTGGTCGGCGAGCTGCACGCTGCCGTCCTCGATGTTGTGGCGGATCTTGA
AGTTCACCTTGATGCCGTTCTTCTGCTTGTCGGCCATGATATAGACGTTGTGGCTGTTGTAGTTGTACTC
CAGCTTGTGCCCCAGGATGTTGCCGTCCTCCTTGAAGTCGATGCCCTTCAGCTCGATGCGGTTCACCAGG
GTGTCGCCCTCGAACTTCACCTCGGCGCGGGTCTTGTAGTTGCCGTCGTCCTTGAAGAAGATGGTGCGCT
CCTGGACGTAGCCTTCGGGCATGGCGGACTTGAAGAAGTCGTGCTGCTTCATGTGGTCGGGGTAGCGGCT
GAAGCACTGCACGCCGTAGGTCAGGGTGGTCACGAGGGTGGGCCAGGGCACGGGCAGCTTGCCGGTGGTG
CAGATGAACTTCAGGGTCAGCTTGCCGTAGGTGGCATCGCCCTCGCCCTCGCCGGACACGCTGAACTTGT
GGCCGTTTACGTCGCCGTCCAGCTCGACCAGGATGGGCACCACCCCGGTGAACAGCTCCTCGCCCTTGCT
CACCATGGTGGCGA
